>Addgene plasmid #173513 | pICSL86977OD:PITG_04269a | addgene full sequence | sequence record 342188 | Addgene NGS Result
CGATGCGCGTGCCTTTGATCGCCCGCGACACGACAAAGGCCGCTTGTAGCCTTCCATCCGTGACCTCAAT
GCGCTGCTTAACCAGCTCCACCAGGTCGGCGGTGGCCCATATGTCGTAAGGGCTTGGCTGCACCGGAATC
AGCACGAAGTCGGCTGCCTTGATCGCGGACACAGCCAAGTCCGCCGCCTGGGGCGCTCCGTCGATCACTA
CGAAGTCGCGCCGGCCGATGGCCTTCACGTCGCGGTCAATCGTCGGGCGGTCGATGCCGACAACGGTTAG
CGGTTGATCTTCCCGCACGGCCGCCCAATCGCGGGCACTGCCCTGGGGATCGGAATCGACTAACAGAACA
TCGGCCCCGGCGAGTTGCAGGGCGCGGGCTAGATGGGTTGCGATGGTCGTCTTGCCTGACCCGCCTTTCT
GGTTAAGTACAGCGATAACCTTCATGCGTTCCCCTTGCGTATTTGTTTATTTACTCATCGCATCATATAC
GCAGCGACCGCATGACGCAAGCTGTTTTACTCAAATACACATCACCTTTTTAGACGGCGGCGCTCGGTTT
CTTCAGCGGCCAAGCTGGCCGGCCAGGCCGCCAGCTTGGCATCAGACAAACCGGCCAGGATTTCATGCAG
CCGCACGGCTGACTCCCGAGGGGAACCCTGTGGTTGGCATGCACATACAAATGGACGAACGGATAAACCT
TTTCACGCCCTTTTAAATATCCGATTATTCTAATAAACGCTCTTTTCTCTTAGGTTTACCCGCCAATATA
TCCTGTCAAACACTGATAGTTTAAACGGATCACTTCGTGTCCCTCGGTCACATGTGCATCCTCTAGTAGC
GGTCCTGCTGAGCCTCGACATGTTGTCGCAAAATTCGCCCTGGACCCGCCCAACGATTTGTCGTCACTGT
CAAGGTTTGACCTGCACTTCATTTGGGGCCCACATACACCAAAAAAATGCTGCATAATTCTCGGGGCAGC
AAGTCGGTTACCCGGCCGCCGTGCTGGACCGGGTTGAATGGTGCCCGTAACTTTCGGTAGAGCGGACGGC
CAATACTCAACTTCAAGGAATCTCACCCATGCGCGCCGGCGGGGAACCGGAGTTCCCTTCAGTGAGCGTT
ATTAGTTCGCCGCTCGGTGTGTCGTAGATACTAGCCCCTGGGGCACTTTTGAAATTTGAATAAGATTTAT
GTAATCAGTCTTTTAGGTTTGACCGGTTCTGCCGCTTTTTTTAAAATTGGATTTGTAATAATAAAACGCA
ATTGTTTGTTATTGTGGCGCTCTATCATAGATGTCGCTATAAACCTATTCAGCACAATATATTGTTTTCA
TTTTAATATTGTACATATAAGTAGTAGGGTACAATCAGTAAATTGAACGGAGAATATTATTCATAAAAAT
ACGATAGTAACGGGTGATATATTCATTAGAATGAACCGAAACCGGCGGTAAGGATCTGAGCTACACATGC
TCAGGTTTTTTACAACGTGCACAACAGAATTGAAAGCAAATATCATGCGATCATAGGCTTCTCGCATATC
TCATTAAAGCAGGACAAGCTCAAGTTGGTGTTGCAAGGTTCTTTCTAATACCAATAGACTTACCGAATCC
ATTTGAAGAGTCGTCCTGGTTCATTTTTTTTCCTTGCAATTTGTTAAAGTAAGACACCCATGTTCCGAAA
GCTGGGTCTGAAAGTGCGTTGTCTCCCTTACCAGACAACCTCAAAAGCTTAAAAGCCTCGTGTGCAGGCA
TTCCCTCTCTCAACCACAAAGCAGATGCCACCTGTGCAGCAGTTGCCTTAAGGTTACCAGTGATTGATGA
GTGTGTAACCATTTTTTTCAATGTCTCGTCATCGTAATATTTTGTCATCACTGATGACATCACGTTGTCT
GCCTCCTCTTTGTGCATAGACTTCACGTAAGTGAACCATGTCACAAGGATAGGATTTTCGAAGAAATTGA
TACCATCCTTGTGCAAAGAAAGGTCAGTGAACACGTCCTCAGCTGTCTTTTTCTGACCAAGCCAGTTACC
TTTGATCAACCTCACCATAGGACCCAAAGAAAACTTAAGTGTTCCGTCCTTCCTACCTGCGAAGAACATC
TTAAGGATCTCAGCGTCTGAGAACCTGATCTCAAGCTTCCTGTAAAGAACCTCAGTAGGGTTTTCAGAGA
TCTTTTTAACATATGAGAACCAAGACACCAATCCTGGAGACTTCAATGTGTCAATTGATTGGTCAATGTC
AAGCCTCAACATCTTGAAAACATCGTCAGATGTTTTTCCTTTCTCCTTCCAGATCTTGAACTGTGTAGAC
TCCAATTTAACAGCCATAGAAACCAAGTCAGAGTCAGACTTTGCCCTCACAAGCATCTTAGGCAACTCGT
CCTCTCCGTGCCTCTTTGCCAACTTCAACACCAAAAACTCATATGGGTCAAGAGTATGATGTTTAGTAGC
GTAAGAGATAAAAGTTTGAAGAGCAGGATGTTTCAACAAACCCAACTCCTTGTCTGCAGGCACAAGAGAG
ATCTTAAGCACGTCGTCCTCTGCCTTACCTGTAGTCAACCACTTCTTGATCTGTGCGAACTCCAAACCTG
AAGCGATGTCCCTAGTAGAAGCTGTAGTTGATGCTGCCATAAGCCTCTTGTGCAATGCGTCCTCCTCATA
CTGCTTAGCAAGCTTCAACAAAAGAAAGTCATATGGGTCCTCCTTCAACTTAGTCTTAACGAATGAAATC
CATGTTGGAAGAAGAGGGTTCACAAGCACGTCTGCATCCTCCACGTTAAGTTTAAGCAAGTTATAAATAT
CTCCTGCAGTCTTTTTCTGTGTCACCCAGTTGTCGAATTGGATAGCCTTCACCATTGTAGCCACCTTAGA
TGCTCCTGGCCTCTGAGCATCCACAAGGATCTTTGTAAGAGCCTCCACGTCGTACTTAGCTGTAAGAGCA
GAATGGAAAGCCTCCTCGTTAAGCTCAGGCCTTTTGTTATTGATAGTAGTCACAGACTGTGCAAGTGCTG
TGTCAGTCCTCTTTGACTCCATTGCACCCACTCCAAGCTTAGCAACAGAGTCCTCTGTTCCCTTCTGGTT
GTTGAAAGCCAATCTATTTTTCACCCTAGAAGCAAACTTTTCCAATTTTGTAGTACCAGAAGTGATCAAT
CCCTTCAACTTCTCAGCTCCTGGCACCTTGATGTCCACTCTCTCCTCAGATGTATCGTACTCATCATCCT
TTGCTGACCATGTTTTAGTACCCTTGTCTGGGCATCCGAATGTCCTGCAAGGCCTAGCCTCAGAAGCCTC
GAAAGAACCCACAGTAGAATCAATGAAACCGATGCACCTGTCGATAGGTGAACCTCTAGCAAGCAACTTT
GAGCACTTAGCGTAGATAAGGTCAACCATAAACCTGAAGATAAGGCAAAGTGCTGATGGAGATCTACCGA
ACATCACAGCCAAGTCACCGTACCTACCAGGATAAGCCATTGTATCGATAATTGTAAATGTAATTGTAAT
GTTGTTTGTTGTTTGTTGTTGTTGGTAATTGTTGTAAAAATGAGCTCTTATACTCGAGCGTGTCCTCTCC
AAATGAAATGAACTTCCTTATATAGAGGAAGGGTCTTGCGAAGGATAGTGGGATTGTGCGTCATCCCTTA
CGTCAGTGGAGATGTCACATCAATCCACTTGCTTTGTAGACGTGGTTGGAACCTCTTCTTTTTCCACGAT
GCTCCTCGTGGGTGGGGGTCCATCTTTGGGACCACTGTCGGCAGAGAGATCTTGAATGATAGCCTTTCCT
TTATCGCAATGATGGCATTTGTAGGAGCCACCTTCCTTTTCTACTGTCCTTTCGATGAAGTGACAGATAG
CTGGGCAATGGAATCCGAGGAGGTTTCCCGAAATTATCCTTTGTTGAAAAGTCTCAATAGCCCTTTGATC
TTCTGAGACTGTATCTTTGACATTTTTGGAGTAGACCAGAGTGTCGTGCTCCACCATGTTGACGAAGATT
TTCTTCTTGTCATTGAGTCGTAAAAGACTCTGTATGAACTGTTCGCCAGTCTTGACGGCGAGTTCTGTTA
GATCCTCGATTTGAATCTTAGACTCCATGCATGGCCTTAGATTCAGTAGGAACTACCTTTTTAGAGACTC
CAATCTCTATTACTTGCCTTGGTTTATGAAGCAAGCCTTGAATCGTCCATACTGGAATAGTACTTCTGAT
CTTGAGAAATATGTCTTTCTCTGTGTTCTTGATGCAATTAGTCCTGAATCTTTTGACTGCATCTTTAACC
TTCTTGGGAAGGTATTTGATCTCCTGGAGATTGTTACTCGGGTAGATCGTCTTGATGAGACTTGCTGCGT
AGGCCTCTCTAACCATCTGTGGGTCAGCATTCTTTCTGAAATTGAAGAGGCTAACCTTCTCATTATCAGT
GGTGAACATAGTGTCGTCACCTTCACCTTCGAACTTCCTTCCTAGATCGTAAAGATAGAGGAAATCGTCC
ATTGTAATCTCCGGGGCAAAGGAGATCTCTTTTGGGGCTGGATCACTGCTGGGCCTTTTGGTTCCTAGCG
TGAGCCAGTGGGCTTTTTGCTTTGGTGGGCTTGTTAGGGCCTTAGCAAAGCTCTTGGGCTTGAGTTGAGC
TTCTCCTTTGGGGATGAAGTTCAACCTGTCTGTTTGCTGACTTGTTGTGTACGCGTCAGCTGCTGCTCTT
GCCTCTGTAATAGTGGCAAATTTCTTGTGTGCAACTCCGGGAACGCCGTTTGTTGCCGCCTTTGTACAAC
CCCAGTCATCGTATATACCGGCATGTGGACCGTTATACACAACGTAGTAGTTGATATGAGGGTGTTGAAT
ACCCGATTCTGCTCTGAGAGGAGCAACTGTGCTGTTAAGCTCAGATTTTTGTGGGATTGGAATTCCTCCA
AGCTTGAATTCTTGCAGCGCTCCAATTCAGCAAGCGTCGATCTAGTAACATAGATGACACCGCGCGCGAT
AATTTATCCTAGTTTGCGCGCTATATTTTGTTTTCTATCGCGTATTAAATGTATAATTGCGGGACTCTAA
TCATAAAAACCCATCTCATAAATAACGTCATGCATTACATGTTAATTATTACATGCTTAACGTAATTCAA
CAGAAATTATATGATAATCATCGCAAGACCGGCAACAGGATTCAATCTTAAGAAACTTTATTGCCAAATG
TTTGAACGATCTGCTTGACTCTAGATCCAGAGTCCCGCTCAAATCTCAGTCACAGGAAGAACAGGTCTAG
GAGGAACAGGAAGAGAGAAATCAAGCTGCCAGAATCCCACATCATGCCAATTTCCATGTTTGAAACCAGC
AGCTCTAAGCATTCCCCTAGGAGCATAACCAAGAGCCTCATGCATCCTCACAGAAGGATCATTAGGAAGT
CCAATCACAGCAACCACAGACTTGAAACCCTGAGCCTCCAAAGACTTCAAAAGATGAGTGTAAAGAGTAG
ATCCAAGACCAGTTCTTTGATGCCTAGGAGACACGTAAACAGTAGACTCAGCAGTCCAATCGTAAGCATT
CCTAGCCTTCCAAGGACCAGCATAAGCAATACCAGCCACTTCACCATCCACTTCAGCAACAAGCCAAGGA
TACCTCTCTCTAAGCCTCACAAGATCATCAGTCCACTCTTGTGGTTCTTGAGGCTCAGTCCTGAAATTCA
CAGTAGAAGTCTCAATGTAATGATTCACAATAGTGCACACAGCAGGCATATCAGCCTCAGTAGCCCTTCT
AATATCAGCAGGCCTTCTTTCAGGAGACATGCGAAACGATCCAGATCCGGTGCAGATTATTTGGATTGAG
AGTGAATATGAGACTCTAATTGGATACCGAGGGGAATTTATGGAACGTCAGTGGAGCATTTTGACAAGAA
ATATTTGCTAGCTGATAGTGACCTTAGGCGACTTTTGAACGCGCAATAATGGTTTCTGACGTATGTGCTT
AGCTCATTAAACTCCAGAAACCCGCGGCTGAGTGGCTCCTTCAACGTTGCGGTTCTGTCAGTTCCAAACG
TAAAACGGCTTGTCCCGCGTCATCGGCGGGGGTCATAACGTGACTCCCTTAATTCTCCGCTCCGGATCCG
AATTCGGCACAGAGTGTTCAACCCCAGTACATTAAAAACGTCCGCAATGTGTTATTAAGTTGTCTAAGCG
TCAATTTGTTTACACCACAATATATCCTGCCACCAGCCAGCCAACAGCTCCCCGACCGGCAGCTCGGCAC
AAAATCACCACTCGATACAGGCAGCCCATCAACCATGACTACTGTCCGGTCCAACAGATCCGAGCAGGAA
CCGTAAAAAGGCCGCGTTGCTGGCGTTTTTCCATAGGCTCCGCCCCCCTGACGAGCATCACAAAAATCGA
CGCTCAAGTCAGAGGTGGCGAAACCCGACAGGACTATAAAGATACCAGGCGTTTCCCCCTGGAAGCTCCC
TCGTGCGCTCTCCTGTTCCGACCCTGCCGCTTACCGGATACCTGTCCGCCTTTCTCCCTTCGGGAAGCGT
GGCGCTTTCTCATAGCTCACGCTGTAGGTATCTCAGTTCGGTGTAGGTCGTTCGCTCCAAGCTGGGCTGT
GTGCACGAACCCCCCGTTCAGCCCGACCGCTGCGCCTTATCCGGTAACTATCGTCTTGAGTCCAACCCGG
TAAGACACGACTTATCGCCACTGGCAGCAGCCACTGGTAACAGGATTAGCAGAGCGAGGTATGTAGGCGG
TGCTACAGAGTTCTTGAAGTGGTGGCCTAACTACGGCTACACTAGAAGAACAGTATTTGGTATCTGCGCT
CTGCTGAAGCCAGTTACCTTCGGAAAAAGAGTTGGTAGCTCTTGATCCGGCAAACAAACCACCGCTGGTA
GCGGTGGTTTTTTTGTTTGCAAGCAGCAGATTACGCGCAGAAAAAAAGGATCTCAAGAAGATCCTTTGAT
CTTTTCTACGGGGTCTGACGCTCAGTGGAACGAAAACTCACGTTAAGGGATTTTGGTCATGAGATTATCA
AAAAGGATCTTCACCTAGATCCTTTTAAATTAAAAATGAAGTTTTAAATCAATCTAAAGTATATATGAGT
AAACTTGGTCTGACAGCTAAAACAATTCATCCAGTAAAATATAATATTTTATTTTCTCCCAATCAGGCTT
GATCCCCAGTAAGTCAAAAAATAGCTCGACATACTGTTCTTCCCCGATATCCTCCCTGAGCGACCGGACG
CAGAAGGCAATGTCATACCACTTGTCCGCCCTGCCGCTTCTCCCAAGATCAATAAAGCCACTTACTTTGC
CATCTTTCACAAAGATGTTGCTGTCTCCCAGGTCGCCGTGGGAAAAGACAAGTTCCTCTTCGGGCTTTTC
CGTCTTTAAAAAATCATACAGCTCGCGCGGATCTTTAAATGGAGTGTCCTCTTCCCAGTTTTCGCAATCC
ACATCGGCCAGATCGTTATTCAGTAAGTAATCCAATTCGGCTAAGCGGCTGTCTAAGCTATTCGTATAGG
GACAATCCGATATGTCGATGGAGTGAAAGAGCCTGATGCACTCCGCATACAGCTCGATAATCTTTTCAGG
GCTTTGTTCATCTTCATACTCTTCCGAGCAAAGGACGCCATCGGCCTCACTCATGAGCAGATTGCTCCAG
CCATCATGCCGTTCAAAGTGCAGGACCTTTGGAACAGGCAGCTTTCCTTCCAGCCATAGCATCATGTCCT
TTTCCCGTTCCACATCATAGGTGGTCCCTTTATACCGGCTGTCCGTCATTTTTAAATATAGGTTTTCATT
TTCTCCCACCAGCTTATATACCTTAGCAGGAGACATTCCTTCCGTATCTTTTACGCAGCGGTATTTTTCG
ATCAGTTTTTTCAATTCCGGTGATATTCTCATTTTAGCCATACTCTTCCTTTTTCAATATTATTGAAGCA
TTTATCAGGGTTATTGTCTCATGAGCGGATACATATTTGAATGTATTTAGAAAAATAAACAAATAGGGGT
TCCGCGCACTCGGAGCCTTGATGTGGGCGCTTTTTGCAGCTGTTCGGCTGTGCGCTGGCCAGACAGTTAT
GCACAGGCCAGGCGGGTTTTAAGAGTTTTAATAAGTTTTAAAGAGTTTTAGGCGGAAAAATCGCCTTTTT
TCTCTTTTATATCAGTCACTTACATGTGTGACCGGTTCCCAATGTACGGCTTTGGGTTCCCAATGTACGG
GTTCCGGTTCCCAATGTACGGCTTTGGGTTCCCAATGTACGTGCTATCCACAGGAAAGAAGCTTTTTCGA
CCTTTTTCCCCTGCTAGGGCAATTTGCCCTAGCATCTGCTCCGTACATTAGGAACCGGCGGATGCTTCGC
CCTCGATCAGGTTGCGGTAGCGCATGACTAGGATCGGGCCAGCCTGCCCCGCCTCCTCCTTCAAATCGTA
CTCCGGCAGGTCATTTGACCCGATCAGCTTGCGCACGGTGAAACAGAACTTCTTGAACTCTCCGGCGCTG
CCACTGCGTTCGTAGATCGTCTTGAACAACCATCTGGCTTCTGCCTTGCCTGCGGCGCGGCGTGCCAGGC
GGTAGAGAAAACGGCCGATGCCGGGATCGATCAAAAAGTAATCGGGGTGAACCGTCAGCACGTCCGGGTT
CTTGCCTTCTGTGATCTCGCGGTACATCCAATCAGCTAGCTCGATCTCGATGTACTCCGGCCGCCCGGTT
TCGCTCTTTACGATCTTGTAGCGGCTAATCAAGGCTTCACCCTCGGATACCGTCACCAGGCGGCCGTTCT
TGGCCTTCTTCGTACGCTGCATGGCAACGTGCGTGGTGTTTAACCGAATGCAGGTTTCTACCAGGTCGTC
TTTCTGCTTTCCGCCATCGGCTCGCCGGCAGAACTTGAGTACGTCCGCAACGTGTGGACGGAACACGCGG
CCGGGCTTGTCTCCCTTCCCTTCCCGGTATCGGTTCATGGATTCGGTTAGATGGGAAACCGCCATCAGTA
CCAGGTCGTAATCCCACACACTGGCCATGCCGGCCGGCCCTGCGGAAACCTCTACGTGCCCGTCTGGAAG
CTCGTAGCGGATCACCTCGCCAGCTCGTCGGTCACGCTTCGACAGACGGAAAACGGCCACGTCCATGATG
CTGCGACTATCGCGGGTGCCCACGTCATAGAGCATCGGAACGAAAAAATCTGGTTGCTCGTCGCCCTTGG
GCGGCTTCCTAATCGACGACGCACCGGCTGCCGGCGGTTGCCGGGATTCTTTGCGGATTCGATCAGCGGC
CGCTTGCCACGATTCACCGGGGCGTGCTTCTGCCTCGATGCGTTGCCGCTGGGCGGCCTGCGCGGCCTTC
AACTTCTCCACCAGGTCATCACCCAGCGCCGCGCCGATTTGTACCGGGCCGGATGGTTTGCGACCGCTCA
CGCCGATTCCTCGGGCTTGGGGGTTCCAGTGCCATTGCAGGGCCGGCAGACAACCCAGCCGCTTACGCCT
GGCCAACCGCCCGTTCCTCCACACATGGGGCATTCCACGGCGTCGGTGCCTGGTTGTTCTTGATTTTCCA
TGCCGCCTCCTTTAGCCGCTAAAATTCATCTACTCATTTATTCATTTGCTCATTTACTCTGGTAGCTGCG
CGATGTATTCAGATAGCAGCTCGGTAATGGTCTTGCCTTGGCGTACCGCGTACATCTTCAGCTTGGTGTG
ATCCTCCGCCGGCAACTGAAAGTTGACCCGCTTCATGGCTGGCGTGTCTGCCAGGCTGGCCAACGTTGCA
GCCTTGCTGCTGCGTGCGCTCGGACGGCCGGCACTTAGCGTGTTTGTGCTTTTGCTCATTTTCTCTTTAC
CTCATTAACTCAAATGAGTTTTGATTTAATTTCAGCGGCCAGCGCCTGGACCTCGCGGGCAGCGTCGCCC
TCGGGTTCTGATTCAAGAACGGTTGTGCCGGCGGCGGCAGTGCCTGGGTAGCTCACGCGCTGCGTGATAC
GGGACTCAAGAATGGGCAGCTCGTACCCGGCCAGCGCCTCGGCAACCTCACCGC
Features (pLannotate 1.2.2; 16 found; start..end, strand, type, name):
    754..778     -  misc_feature   RB T-DNA repeat: right border repeat from nopaline C58 T-DNA
    845..1552    -  terminator     OCS terminator: octopine synthase terminator
   3479..3532    -  misc_feature   TMV Ω: translational enhancer from the tobacco mosaic virus 5'-leader sequence (Gallie et al., 1988)
   3561..3906    -  promoter       CaMV 35S promoter: strong constitutive promoter from cauliflower mosaic virus
   3563..3609    -  promoter       minimal CaMV 35S promoter: minimal 35S promoter from cauliflower mosaic virus
   4090..4896    -  CDS            IBMP_CAMVB (fragment): Experimental evidence at protein level: Swiss-Prot protein existence level 1. Enhances the ribosomal termination-reinitiation event leading to the translation of major open reading frames on the polycistronic viral RNAs. From Cauliflower mosaic virus (strain Bari 1) (CaMV).
   4939..5191    -  terminator     NOS terminator: nopaline synthase terminator and poly(A) signal
   5222..5770    -  CDS            bar: PAT_STRHY - Experimental evidence at protein level: Swiss-Prot protein existence level 1. Inactivates phosphinothricin (PPT) by transfer of an acetyl group from acetyl CoA. Can also acetylate demethylphosphinothricin but not PTT or glutamate. This enzyme is an effector of phosphinothricin tripeptide (PTT or bialaphos) resistance. From Streptomyces hygroscopicus. Introduced by genetic manipulation and expressed in glufosinate-tolerant maize by Dekalb Genetics.
   5791..5973    -  promoter       NOS promoter: nopaline synthase promoter NOS promoter
   6168..6192    -  misc_feature   LB T-DNA repeat: left border repeat from nopaline C58 T-DNA
   6328..6916    -  rep_origin     ori: high-copy-number ColE1/pMB1/pBR322/pUC origin of replication
   7087..7881    -  CDS            KanR: aminoglycoside phosphotransferase; aphA-3; confers resistance to kanamycin
   7882..7986    -  promoter       AmpR promoter: bla
   8048..8242    -  rep_origin     pVS1 oriV: origin of replication for the Pseudomonas plasmid pVS1 (Heeb et al., 2000)
   8308..9381    -  CDS            pVS1 RepA: replication protein from the Pseudomonas plasmid pVS1 (Heeb et al., 2000)
   9810..445     -  CDS            pVS1 StaA (across the origin): stability protein from the Pseudomonas plasmid pVS1 (Heeb et al., 2000)
