[The description below was written by a language model from this plasmid's Addgene catalogue record and pLannotate feature annotations shown in this document.]
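Description:
pICSL86977OD:PITG_04269a is a binary plant expression plasmid built on the pICSL86977OD backbone. It is designed to be moved into Agrobacterium and used for transient expression of its insert in plant leaves by agro-infiltration. The full sequence record is 9,994 nt. In E. coli the plasmid replicates from a high-copy ColE1/pUC-type origin. The pVS1 oriV, together with the RepA replication protein and StaA stability protein, supports stable maintenance in Agrobacterium. Bacterial selection is by kanamycin, through an aphA-3 aminoglycoside phosphotransferase gene annotated downstream of a bla (AmpR) promoter.

The T-DNA is bounded by nopaline-type left and right border repeats and carries two expression units. The payload unit uses the CaMV 35S promoter followed by the TMV Ω leader, a translational enhancer, and ends in the octopine synthase terminator. The insert, PITG_04269_P17777 from the oomycete pathogen Phytophthora infestans, is not itself annotated in the feature table. It presumably lies in the unannotated interval between the Ω leader and the OCS terminator. The record gives no tags or cloning sites for it and does not describe the protein's function. A fragment annotated as a CaMV protein coding region lies upstream of the 35S promoter and most likely reflects extended viral promoter sequence rather than an intended coding element. The second unit is a NOS promoter–bar–NOS terminator cassette encoding phosphinothricin acetyltransferase. It confers Basta (glufosinate) resistance as a plant selectable marker, although such selection is not needed for transient assays. The associated publication concerns pathogen suppression of an NLR immune receptor network, which is consistent with using the plasmid to express this pathogen protein in planta.
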