Addgene plasmid #173513: pICSL86977OD:PITG_04269a
Purpose: This is a binary plasmid that can be transferred into Agrobacterium and used to transiently express the protein encoded by the insert in plants by agro-infiltration.
Depositing lab: Sophien Kamoun. Depositing organization: Sainsbury Laboratory, Norwich. Publication: Plant pathogens convergently evolved to counteract redundant nodes of an NLR immune receptor network. Derevnina L, Contreras MP, Adachi H, Upson J, Vergara Cruces A, Xie R, Sklenar J, Menke FLH, Mugford ST, MacLean D, Ma W, Hogenhout SA, Goverse A, Maqbool A, Wu CH, Kamoun S. PLoS Biol. 2021 Aug 23;19(8):e3001136. doi: 10.1371/journal.pbio.3001136. PubMed 34424903.
Backbone
  Vector backbone: pICSL86977OD
  Backbone manufacturer: Youles SynBio plasmids
  Backbone size w/o insert (bp): 8678
  Vector type: Plant Expression
  Selectable markers: Basta
Growth in bacteria
  Bacterial resistance: Kanamycin, 50 μg/mL
  Growth temperature: 37°C
  Growth strain: DH5alpha
  Copy number: High Copy
Gene/Insert
  Gene/Insert name: PITG_04269_P17777
  Species: Phytophthora infestans
  Promoter: 35S
  Cloning method: Restriction Enzyme; 5′ cloning site unknown (unknown if destroyed); 3′ cloning site unknown (unknown if destroyed)
Terms and licenses: Academic/Nonprofit Terms; Industry Terms: Not Available to Industry
How to cite: pICSL86977OD:PITG_04269a was a gift from Sophien Kamoun (Addgene plasmid # 173513 ; http://n2t.net/addgene:173513 ; RRID:Addgene_173513)
